>Addgene plasmid #235994 | SpRY-IP | addgene full sequence | sequence record 469262 | Addgene NGS Result
GGCTCCGGTGCCCGTCAGTGGGCAGAGCGCACATCGCCCACAGTCCCCGAGAAGTTGGGGGGAGGGGTCG
GCAATTGAACCGGTGCCTAGAGAAGGTGGCGCGGGGTAAACTGGGAAAGTGATGTCGTGTACTGGCTCCG
CCTTTTTCCCGAGGGTGGGGGAGAACCGTATATAAGTGCACTAGTCGCCGTGAACGTTCTTTTTCGCAAC
GGGTTTGCCGCCAGAACACAGGTAAGTGCCGTGTGTGGTTCCCGCGGGCCTGGCCTCTTTACGGGTTATG
GCCCTTGCGTGCCTTGAATTACTTCCACCTGGCTGCAGTACGTGATTCTTGATCCCGAGCTTCGGGTTGG
AAGTGGGTGGGAGAGTTCGTGGCCTTGCGCTTAAGGAGCCCCTTCGCCTCGTGCTTGAGTTGTGGCCTGG
CCTGGGCGCTGGGGCCGCCGCGTGCGAATCTGGTGGCACCTTCGCGCCTGTCTCGCTGCTTTCGATAAGT
CTCTAGCCATTTAAAATTTTTGATGACCTGCTGCGACGCTTTTTTTCTGGCAAGATAGTCTTGTAAATGC
GGGCCAAGATCAGCACACTGGTATTTCGGTTTTTGGGGCCGCGGGCGGCGACGGGGCCCGTGCGTCCCAG
CGCACATGTTCGGCGAGGCGGGGCCTGCGAGCGCGGCCACCGAGAATCGGACGGGGGTAGTCTCAAGCTG
CCCGGCCTGCTCTGGTGCCTGGCCTCGCGCCGCCGTGTATCGCCCCGCCCTGGGCGGCAAGGCTGGCCCG
GTCGGCACCAGTTGCGTGAGCGGAAAGATGGCCGCTTCCCGGCCCTGCTGCAGGGAGCACAAAATGGAGG
ACGCGGCGCTCGGGAGAGCGGGCGGGTGAGTCACCCACACAAAGGAAAAGGGCCTTTCCGTCCTCAGCCG
TCGCTTCATGTGACTCCACGGAGTACCGGGCGCCGTCCAGGCACCTCGATTAGTTCTCCAGCTTTTGGAG
TACGTCGTCTTTAGGTTGGGGGGAGGGGTTTTATGCGATGGAGTTTCCCCACACTGAGTGGGTGGAGACT
GAAGTTAGGCCAGCTTGGCACTTGATGTAATTCTCCTTGGAATTTGCCCTTTTTGAGTTTGGATCTTGGT
TCATTCTCAAGCCTCAGACAGTGGTTCAAAGTTTTTTTCTTCCATTTCAGGTGTCGTGAAAACTACCCCT
AAAAGCCAAAAGATCTTTGTCGATCCTACCATCCACTCGACACACCCGCCAGCGGCCGCATGGACAAGAA
GTACAGCATCGGCCTGGACATCGGCACCAACTCTGTGGGCTGGGCCGTGATCACCGACGAGTACAAGGTG
CCCAGCAAGAAATTCAAGGTGCTGGGCAACACCGACCGGCACAGCATCAAGAAGAACCTGATCGGAGCCC
TGCTGTTCGACAGCGGCGAAACAGCCGAGAGAACCCGGCTGAAGAGAACCGCCAGAAGAAGATACACCAG
ACGGAAGAACCGGATCTGCTATCTGCAAGAGATCTTCAGCAACGAGATGGCCAAGGTGGACGACAGCTTC
TTCCACAGACTGGAAGAGTCCTTCCTGGTGGAAGAGGATAAGAAGCACGAGCGGCACCCCATCTTCGGCA
ACATCGTGGACGAGGTGGCCTACCACGAGAAGTACCCCACCATCTACCACCTGAGAAAGAAACTGGTGGA
CAGCACCGACAAGGCCGACCTGCGGCTGATCTATCTGGCCCTGGCCCACATGATCAAGTTCCGGGGCCAC
TTCCTGATCGAGGGCGACCTGAACCCCGACAACAGCGACGTGGACAAGCTGTTCATCCAGCTGGTGCAGA
CCTACAACCAGCTGTTCGAGGAAAACCCCATCAACGCCAGCGGCGTGGACGCCAAGGCCATCCTGTCTGC
CAGACTGAGCAAGAGCAGACGGCTGGAAAATCTGATCGCCCAGCTGCCCGGCGAGAAGAAGAATGGCCTG
TTCGGAAACCTGATTGCCCTGAGCCTGGGCCTGACCCCCAACTTCAAGAGCAACTTCGACCTGGCCGAGG
ATGCCAAACTGCAGCTGAGCAAGGACACCTACGACGACGACCTGGACAACCTGCTGGCCCAGATCGGCGA
CCAGTACGCCGACCTGTTTCTGGCCGCCAAGAACCTGTCCGACGCCATCCTGCTGAGCGACATCCTGAGA
GTGAACACCGAGATCACCAAGGCCCCCCTGAGCGCCTCTATGATCAAGAGATACGACGAGCACCACCAGG
ACCTGACCCTGCTGAAAGCTCTCGTGCGGCAGCAGCTGCCTGAGAAGTACAAAGAGATTTTCTTCGACCA
GAGCAAGAACGGCTACGCCGGCTACATTGACGGCGGAGCCAGCCAGGAAGAGTTCTACAAGTTCATCAAG
CCCATCCTGGAAAAGATGGACGGCACCGAGGAACTGCTCGTGAAGCTGAACAGAGAGGACCTGCTGCGGA
AGCAGCGGACCTTCGACAACGGCAGCATCCCCCACCAGATCCACCTGGGAGAGCTGCACGCCATTCTGCG
GCGGCAGGAAGATTTTTACCCATTCCTGAAGGACAACCGGGAAAAGATCGAGAAGATCCTGACCTTCCGC
ATCCCCTACTACGTGGGCCCTCTGGCCAGGGGAAACAGCAGATTCGCCTGGATGACCAGAAAGAGCGAGG
AAACCATCACCCCCTGGAACTTCGAGGAAGTGGTGGACAAGGGCGCTTCCGCCCAGAGCTTCATCGAGCG
GATGACCAACTTCGATAAGAACCTGCCCAACGAGAAGGTGCTGCCCAAGCACAGCCTGCTGTACGAGTAC
TTCACCGTGTATAACGAGCTGACCAAAGTGAAATACGTGACCGAGGGAATGAGAAAGCCCGCCTTCCTGA
GCGGCGAGCAGAAAAAGGCCATCGTGGACCTGCTGTTCAAGACCAACCGGAAAGTGACCGTGAAGCAGCT
GAAAGAGGACTACTTCAAGAAAATCGAGTGCTTCGACTCCGTGGAAATCTCCGGCGTGGAAGATCGGTTC
AACGCCTCCCTGGGCACATACCACGATCTGCTGAAAATTATCAAGGACAAGGACTTCCTGGACAATGAGG
AAAACGAGGACATTCTGGAAGATATCGTGCTGACCCTGACACTGTTTGAGGACAGAGAGATGATCGAGGA
ACGGCTGAAAACCTATGCCCACCTGTTCGACGACAAAGTGATGAAGCAGCTGAAGCGGCGGAGATACACC
GGCTGGGGCAGGCTGAGCCGGAAGCTGATCAACGGCATCCGGGACAAGCAGTCCGGCAAGACAATCCTGG
ATTTCCTGAAGTCCGACGGCTTCGCCAACAGAAACTTCATGCAGCTGATCCACGACGACAGCCTGACCTT
TAAAGAGGACATCCAGAAAGCCCAGGTGTCCGGCCAGGGCGATAGCCTGCACGAGCACATTGCCAATCTG
GCCGGCAGCCCCGCCATTAAGAAGGGCATCCTGCAGACAGTGAAGGTGGTGGACGAGCTCGTGAAAGTGA
TGGGCCGGCACAAGCCCGAGAACATCGTGATCGAAATGGCCAGAGAGAACCAGACCACCCAGAAGGGACA
GAAGAACAGCCGCGAGAGAATGAAGCGGATCGAAGAGGGCATCAAAGAGCTGGGCAGCCAGATCCTGAAA
GAACACCCCGTGGAAAACACCCAGCTGCAGAACGAGAAGCTGTACCTGTACTACCTGCAGAATGGGCGGG
ATATGTACGTGGACCAGGAACTGGACATCAACCGGCTGTCCGACTACGATGTGGACCATATCGTGCCTCA
GAGCTTTCTGAAGGACGACTCCATCGACAACAAGGTGCTGACCAGAAGCGACAAGAACCGGGGCAAGAGC
GACAACGTGCCCTCCGAAGAGGTCGTGAAGAAGATGAAGAACTACTGGCGGCAGCTGCTGAACGCCAAGC
TGATTACCCAGAGAAAGTTCGACAATCTGACCAAGGCCGAGAGAGGCGGCCTGAGCGAACTGGATAAGGC
CGGCTTCATCAAGAGACAGCTGGTGGAAACCCGGCAGATCACAAAGCACGTGGCACAGATCCTGGACTCC
CGGATGAACACTAAGTACGACGAGAATGACAAGCTGATCCGGGAAGTGAAAGTGATCACCCTGAAGTCCA
AGCTGGTGTCCGATTTCCGGAAGGATTTCCAGTTTTACAAAGTGCGCGAGATCAACAACTACCACCACGC
CCACGACGCCTACCTGAACGCCGTCGTGGGAACCGCCCTGATCAAAAAGTACCCTAAGCTGGAAAGCGAG
TTCGTGTACGGCGACTACAAGGTGTACGACGTGCGGAAGATGATCGCCAAGAGCGAGCAGGAAATCGGCA
AGGCTACCGCCAAGTACTTCTTCTACAGCAACATCATGAACTTTTTCAAGACCGAGATTACCCTGGCCAA
CGGCGAGATCCGGAAGCGGCCTCTGATCGAGACAAACGGCGAAACCGGGGAGATCGTGTGGGATAAGGGC
CGGGATTTTGCCACCGTGCGGAAAGTGCTGAGCATGCCCCAAGTGAATATCGTGAAAAAGACCGAGGTGC
AGACAGGCGGCTTCAGCAAAGAGTCTATCAGACCCAAGAGGAACAGCGATAAGCTGATCGCCAGAAAGAA
GGACTGGGACCCTAAGAAGTACGGCGGCTTCCTGTGGCCCACCGTGGCCTATTCTGTGCTGGTGGTGGCC
AAAGTGGAAAAGGGCAAGTCCAAGAAACTGAAGAGTGTGAAAGAGCTGCTGGGGATCACCATCATGGAAA
GAAGCAGCTTCGAGAAGAATCCCATCGACTTTCTGGAAGCCAAGGGCTACAAAGAAGTGAAAAAGGACCT
GATCATCAAGCTGCCTAAGTACTCCCTGTTCGAGCTGGAAAACGGCCGGAAGAGAATGCTGGCCTCTGCC
AAGCAGCTGCAGAAGGGAAACGAACTGGCCCTGCCCTCCAAATATGTGAACTTCCTGTACCTGGCCAGCC
ACTATGAGAAGCTGAAGGGCTCCCCCGAGGATAATGAGCAGAAACAGCTGTTTGTGGAACAGCACAAGCA
CTACCTGGACGAGATCATCGAGCAGATCAGCGAGTTCTCCAAGAGAGTGATCCTGGCCGACGCTAATCTG
GACAAAGTGCTGTCCGCCTACAACAAGCACCGGGATAAGCCCATCAGAGAGCAGGCCGAGAATATCATCC
ACCTGTTTACCCTGACCAGACTGGGAGCCCCTAGAGCCTTCAAGTACTTTGACACCACCATCGACCCCAA
GCAGTACAGAAGCACCAAAGAGGTGCTGGACGCCACCCTGATCCACCAGAGCATCACCGGCCTGTACGAG
ACACGGATCGACCTGTCTCAGCTGGGAGGTGACTCTGGAGGATCTGGAGGCAGCAAGAGAACCGCCGATG
GAAGCGAGTTCGAGTCTCCCAAGAAGAAGAGGAAAGTCGGAAGCGGATAAGCTGCCAAGCTTCCGAGCTC
TCGAATTCAAAGGAGGTACCCCCCCCCCCTAACGTTACTGGCCGAAGCCGCTTGGAATAAGGCCGGTGTG
CGTTTGTCTATATGTTATTTTCCACCATATTGCCGTCTTTTGGCAATGTGAGGGCCCGGAAACCTGGCCC
TGTCTTCTTGACGAGCATTCCTAGGGGTCTTTCCCCTCTCGCCAAAGGAATGCAAGGTCTGTTGAATGTC
GTGAAGGAAGCAGTTCCTCTGGAAGCTTCTTGAAGACAAACAACGTCTGTAGCGACCCTTTGCAGGCAGC
GGAACCCCCCACCTGGCGACAGGTGCCTCTGCGGCCAAAAGCCACGTGTATAAGATACACCTGCAAAGGC
GGCACAACCCCAGTGCCACGTTGTGAGTTGGATAGTTGTGGAAAGAGTCAAATGGCTCTCCTCAAGCGTA
TTCAACAAGGGGCTGAAGGATGCCCAGAAGGTACCCCATTGTATGGGATCTGATCTGGGGCCTCGGTGCA
CATGCTTTACATGTGTTTAGTCGAGGTTAAAAAAACGTCTAGGCCCCCCGAACCACGGGGACGTGGTTTT
CCTTTGAAAAACACGATGATAATATGGCCACAACCATGACCGAGTACAAGCCCACGGTGCGCCTCGCCAC
CCGCGACGACGTCCCCAGGGCCGTACGCACCCTCGCCGCCGCGTTCGCCGACTACCCCGCCACGCGCCAC
ACCGTCGATCCGGACCGCCACATCGAGCGGGTCACCGAGCTGCAAGAACTCTTCCTCACGCGCGTCGGGC
TCGACATCGGCAAGGTGTGGGTCGCGGACGACGGCGCCGCGGTGGCGGTCTGGACCACGCCGGAGAGCGT
CGAAGCGGGGGCGGTGTTCGCCGAGATCGGCCCGCGCATGGCCGAGTTGAGCGGTTCCCGGCTGGCCGCG
CAGCAACAGATGGAAGGCCTCCTGGCGCCGCACCGGCCCAAGGAGCCCGCGTGGTTCCTGGCCACCGTCG
GCGTCTCGCCCGACCACCAGGGCAAGGGTCTGGGCAGCGCCGTCGTGCTCCCCGGAGTGGAGGCGGCCGA
GCGCGCCGGGGTGCCCGCCTTCCTGGAGACCTCCGCGCCCCGCAACCTCCCCTTCTACGAGCGGCTCGGC
TTCACCGTCACCGCCGACGTCGAGGTGCCCGAAGGACCGCGCACCTGGTGCATGACCCGCAAGCCCGGTG
CCTGAAAACCCGCTGATCAGCAAAGTCGACAATCAACCTCTGGATTACAAAATTTGTGAAAGATTGACTG
GTATTCTTAACTATGTTGCTCCTTTTACGCTATGTGGATACGCTGCTTTAATGCCTTTGTATCATGCTAT
TGCTTCCCGTATGGCTTTCATTTTCTCCTCCTTGTATAAATCCTGGTTGCTGTCTCTTTATGAGGAGTTG
TGGCCCGTTGTCAGGCAACGTGGCGTGGTGTGCACTGTGTTTGCTGACGCAACCCCCACTGGTTGGGGCA
TTGCCACCACCTGTCAGCTCCTTTCCGGGACTTTCGCTTTCCCCCTCCCTATTGCCACGGCGGAACTCAT
CGCCGCCTGCCTTGCCCGCTGCTGGACAGGGGCTCGGCTGTTGGGCACTGACAATTCCGTGGTGTTGTCG
GGGAAATCATCGTCCTTTCCTTGGCTGCTCGCCTGTGTTGCCACCTGGATTCTGCGCGGGACGTCCTTCT
GCTACGTCCCTTCGGCCCTCAATCCAGCGGACCTTCCTTCCCGCGGCCTGCTGCCGGCTCTGCGGCCTCT
TCCGCGTCTTCGCCTTCGCCCTCAGACGAGTCGGATCTCCCTTTGGGCCGCCTCCCCGCGTCGACTTTAA
GACCAATGACTTACAAGGCAGCTGTAGATCTTAGCCACTTTTTAAAAGAAAAGGGGGGACTGGAAGGGCT
AATTCACTCCCAACGAAGACAAGATCTGCTTTTTGCTTGTACTGGGTCTCTCTGGTTAGACCAGATCTGA
GCCTGGGAGCTCTCTGGCTAACTAGGGAACCCACTGCTTAAGCCTCAATAAAGCTTGCCTTGAGTGCTTC
AAGTAGTGTGTGCCCGTCTGTTGTGTGACTCTGGTAACTAGAGATCCCTCAGACCCTTTTAGTCAGTGTG
GAAAATCTCTAGCAGTACGTATAGTAGTTCATGTCATCTTATTATTCAGTATTTATAACTTGCAAAGAAA
TGAATATCAGAGAGTGAGAGGAACTTGTTTATTGCAGCTTATAATGGTTACAAATAAAGCAATAGCATCA
CAAATTTCACAAATAAAGCATTTTTTTCACTGCATTCTAGTTGTGGTTTGTCCAAACTCATCAATGTATC
TTATCATGTCTGGCTCTAGCTATCCCGCCCCTAACTCCGCCCATCCCGCCCCTAACTCCGCCCAGTTCCG
CCCATTCTCCGCCCCATGGCTGACTAATTTTTTTTATTTATGCAGAGGCCGAGGCCGCCTCGGCCTCTGA
GCTATTCCAGAAGTAGTGAGGAGGCTTTTTTGGAGGCCTAGGGACGTACCCAATTCGCCCTATAGTGAGT
CGTATTACGCGCGCTCACTGGCCGTCGTTTTACACTCACTGCCCGCTTTCCAGTCGGGAAACCTGTCGTG
CCAGCTGCATTAATGAATCGGCCAACGCGCGGGAAGAGGCGGTTTGCGTATTGGGCGCTCTTCCGCTTCC
TCGCTCACTGACTCGCTGCGCTCGGTCGTTCGGCTGCGGCGAGCGGTATCAGCTCACTCAAAGGCGGTAA
TACGGTTATCCACAGAATCAGGGGATAACGCAGGAAAGAACATGTGAGCAAAAGGCCAGCAAAAGGCCAG
GAACCGTAAAAAGGCCGCGTTGCTGGCGTTTTTCCATAGGCTCCGCCCCCCTGACGAGCATCACAAAAAT
CGACGCTCAAGTCAGAGGTGGCGAAACCCGACAGGACTATAAAGATACCAGGCGTTTCCCCCTGGAAGCT
CCCTCGTGCGCTCTCCTGTTCCGACCCTGCCGCTTACCGGATACCTGTCCGCCTTTCTCCCTTCGGGAAG
CGTGGCGCTTTCTCATAGCTCACGCTGTAGGTATCTCAGTTCGGTGTAGGTCGTTCGCTCCAAGCTGGGC
TGTGTGCACGAACCCCCCGTTCAGCCCGACCGCTGCGCCTTATCCGGTAACTATCGTCTTGAGTCCAACC
CGGTAAGACACGACTTATCGCCACTGGCAGCAGCCACTGGTAACAGGATTAGCAGAGCGAGGTATGTAGG
CGGTGCTACAGAGTTCTTGAAGTGGTGGCCTAACTACGGCTACACTAGAAGAACAGTATTTGGTATCTGC
GCTCTGCTGAAGCCAGTTACCTTCGGAAAAAGAGTTGGTAGCTCTTGATCCGGCAAACAAACCACCGCTG
GTAGCGGTGGTTTTTTTGTTTGCAAGCAGCAGATTACGCGCAGAAAAAAAGGATCTCAAGAAGATCCTTT
GATCTTTTCTACGGGGTCTGACACTCAGTGGAACGAAAACTCACGTTAAGGGATTTTGGTCATGAGATTA
TCAAAAAGGATCTTCACCTAGATCCTTTTAAATTAAAAATGAAGTTTTAAATCAATCTAAAGTATATATG
AGTAAACTTGGTCTGACAGTTACCAATGCTTAATCAGTGAGGCACCTATCTCAGCGATCTGTCTATTTCG
TTCATCCATAGTTGCCTGACTCCCCGTCGTGTAGATAACTACGATACGGGAGGGCTTACCATCTGGCCCC
AGTGCTGCAATGATACCGCGAGACCCACGCTCACCGGCTCCAGATTTATCAGCAATAAACCAGCCAGCCG
GAAGGGCCGAGCGCAGAAGTGGTCCTGCAACTTTATCCGCCTCCATCCAGTCTATTAATTGTTGCCGGGA
AGCTAGAGTAAGTAGTTCGCCAGTTAATAGTTTGCGCAACGTTGTTGCCATTGCTACAGGCATCGTGGTG
TCACGCTCGTCGTTTGGTATGGCTTCATTCAGCTCCGGTTCCCAACGATCAAGGCGAGTTACATGATCCC
CCATGTTGTGCAAAAAAGCGGTTAGCTCCTTCGGTCCTCCGATCGTTGTCAGAAGTAAGTTGGCCGCAGT
GTTATCACTCATGGTTATGGCAGCACTGCATAATTCTCTTACTGTCATGCCATCCGTAAGATGCTTTTCT
GTGACTGGTGAGTACTCAACCAAGTCATTCTGAGAATAGTGTATGCGGCGACCGAGTTGCTCTTGCCCGG
CGTCAATACGGGATAATACCGCGCCACATAGCAGAACTTTAAAAGTGCTCATCATTGGAAAACGTTCTTC
GGGGCGAAAACTCTCAAGGATCTTACCGCTGTTGAGATCCAGTTCGATGTAACCCACTCGTGCACCCAAC
TGATCTTCAGCATCTTTTACTTTCACCAGCGTTTCTGGGTGAGCAAAAACAGGAAGGCAAAATGCCGCAA
AAAAGGGAATAAGGGCGACACGGAAATGTTGAATACTCATACTCTTCCTTTTTCAATATTATTGAAGCAT
TTATCAGGGTTATTGTCTCATGAGCGGATACATATTTGAATGTATTTAGAAAAATAAACAAATAGGGGTT
CCGCGCACATTTCCCCGAAAAGTGCCACCTGACGTCGACGGATCGGGAGATCGATCTCCCGATCCCCTAG
GGTCGACTCTCAGTACAATCTGCTCTGATGCCGCTCGACTCTGGCTCTATCGAATCTCCGTCGTTTCGAG
CTTACGCGAACAGCCGTGGCGCTCATTTGCTCGTCGGGCATCGAATCTCGTCAGCTATCGTCAGCTTACC
TTTTTGGCAGCGATCGCGGCTCCCGACATCTTGGACCATTAGCTCCACAGGTATCTTCTTCCCTCTAGTG
GTCATAACAGCAGCTTCAGCTACCTCTCAATTCAAAAAACCCCTCAAGACCCGTTTAGAGGCCCCAAGGG
GTTATGCTATCAATCGTTGCGTTACACACACAAAAAACCAACACACATCCATCTTCGATGGATAGCGATT
TTATTATCTAACTGCTGATCGAGTGTAGCCAGATCTCGTGA
Features (pLannotate 1.2.2; 19 found; start..end, strand, type, name):
      1..1179    +  promoter       EF-1α promoter: strong constitutive promoter for human elongation factor EF-1α
   1250..5354    +  CDS            dCas9 (fragment): catalytically dead mutant of the Cas9 endonuclease from the Streptococcus pyogenes Type II CRISPR/Cas system RNA-guided DNA-binding protein that lacks endonuclease activity due to the D10A mutation in the RuvC catalytic domain and the N863A mutation in the HNH catalytic domain
   5580..6042    +  misc_feature   IRES: internal ribosome entry site (IRES) of the encephalomyocarditis virus (EMCV)
   6056..6655    +  CDS            PuroR: puromycin N-acetyltransferase; pac from Streptomyces alboniger; confers resistance to puromycin
   6681..7269    +  misc_feature   WPRE: woodchuck hepatitis virus posttranscriptional regulatory element
   7320..7339    +  misc_feature   cPPT/CTS (fragment): central polypurine tract and central termination sequence of HIV-1
   7341..7574    +  LTR            3' LTR (ΔU3): self-inactivating 3' long terminal repeat (LTR) from HIV-1
   7652..7773    +  polyA_signal   SV40 poly(A) signal: SV40 polyadenylation signal
   7813..7948    +  rep_origin     SV40 ori: SV40 origin of replication
   7969..7987    -  promoter       T7 promoter: promoter for bacteriophage T7 RNA polymerase
   7995..8014    +  CDS            lacZα (fragment): LacZα fragment of β-galactosidase; lacZ fragment
   8016..8108    -  CDS            lacI (fragment): lac repressor; lacI; The lac repressor binds to the lac operator to inhibit transcription in E. coli. This inhibition can be relieved by adding lactose or isopropyl-β-D-thiogalactopyranoside (IPTG).
   8291..8879    -  rep_origin     ori: high-copy-number ColE1/pMB1/pBR322/pUC origin of replication
   9050..9910    -  CDS            AmpR: β-lactamase; bla; confers resistance to ampicillin, carbenicillin, and related antibiotics
   9911..10015   -  promoter       AmpR promoter: bla
  10086..10114   -  misc_feature   bom (fragment): basis of mobility region from pBR322
  10247..10318   +  misc_feature   5' β-globin insulator: insulator upstream of the human β-globin locus (Farrell et al., 2002)
  10323..10369   -  terminator     T7 terminator: transcription terminator for bacteriophage T7 RNA polymerase
  10387..10435   -  polyA_signal   poly(A) signal: synthetic polyadenylation signal
