[The description below was written by a language model from this plasmid's Addgene catalogue record and pLannotate feature annotations shown in this document.]
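Description:
SpRY-IP is a mammalian expression plasmid for Cas9-SpRY, the engineered Streptococcus pyogenes Cas9 variant with a greatly relaxed, near-PAM-less targeting range. It is built on the pEF1a-IP backbone, with the insert introduced by Gibson assembly, and part of the construct derives from a SpRY prime-editor plasmid. It replicates in E. coli from a high-copy ColE1/pUC-type origin and is selected with ampicillin through the β-lactamase gene and its own promoter.

The payload is a single bicistronic transcription unit. The strong constitutive human EF-1α promoter drives the roughly 4.1 kb Cas9 open reading frame, followed by an EMCV IRES and the puromycin N-acetyltransferase gene, so that puromycin resistance in transfected cells is coupled to expression of the nuclease from the same mRNA. A WPRE downstream of PuroR enhances transcript stability and expression, and an SV40 polyadenylation signal lies further downstream.

The automated annotation labels the Cas9 region as a fragment of "dCas9", but this appears to be a best-match call to a related reference sequence. The catalogue entry describes the insert as Cas9-SpRY and does not say it is catalytically inactive. No guide RNA cassette is annotated, so the guide would have to come from a separate construct.

The backbone carries lentiviral remnants (a cPPT fragment and a self-inactivating ΔU3 3' LTR), but no 5' LTR or packaging signal is annotated, and the record lists it only as an expression vector. An SV40 origin, a β-globin insulator fragment and small T7, lacZα and lacI remnants are also present. The depositor describes it as the comparison vector for the SpRY variants SpRY_ATH51, SpRY_MTH51 and SpRY_SlTH51, which belong to work on turn-helix 51 motifs in the PAM-interacting domain.
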