Addgene plasmid #235994: SpRY-IP
Purpose: Expresses Cas9-SpRY in mammalian cells
Depositing lab: Tobias Cantz. Depositing organization: Medizinische Hochschule Hannover. Publication: PAM-interacting domain turn-helix 51 motifs can improve Cas9-SpRY activity. Eggenschwiler R, Hoffmann T, Dmytrenko O, Opitz M, Ackel-Zakour M, Wang P, McCallan SA, Fraguas-Eggenschwiler M, Niemann H, Patronov A, Beisel CL, Cantz T. Nucleic Acids Res. 2025 Aug 11;53(15):gkaf782. doi: 10.1093/nar/gkaf782. PubMed 40808297.
Backbone
  Vector backbone: pEF1a-IP
  Backbone size w/o insert (bp): 6278
  Vector type: Mammalian Expression, CRISPR
  Selectable markers: Puromycin
Growth in bacteria
  Bacterial resistance: Ampicillin, 100 μg/mL
  Growth temperature: 37°C
  Growth strain: DH5alpha
  Copy number: High Copy
Gene/Insert
  Gene/Insert name: SpRY (alt name: Cas9-SpRY)
  Species: Synthetic
  Promoter: EF-1a
  Cloning method: Gibson Cloning
  Sequencing primers: 5′ CGGCTTCATCAAGAGACAG
Resource information
  A portion of this plasmid was derived from a plasmid made by: pCMV-PE2-SpRY, Addgene #159979
Terms and licenses: Academic/Nonprofit Terms; Industry Terms: Not Available to Industry
Depositor comments: Comparison vector for 'SpRY_ATH51', 'SpRY_MTH51' and 'SpRY_SlTH51'.
How to cite: SpRY-IP was a gift from Tobias Cantz (Addgene plasmid # 235994 ; http://n2t.net/addgene:235994 ; RRID:Addgene_235994)
